Addgene plasmid #111906: ppyCAG_RNaseH1_WT
Purpose: Express RNASEH1 in mammalian cell.
Depositing lab: Xiang-Dong Fu. Depositing organization: University of California, San Diego (UCSD). Publication: R-ChIP Using Inactive RNase H Reveals Dynamic Coupling of R-loops with Transcriptional Pausing at Gene Promoters. Chen L, Chen JY, Zhang X, Gu Y, Xiao R, Shao C, Tang P, Qian H, Luo D, Li H, Zhou Y, Zhang DE, Fu XD. Mol Cell. 2017 Nov 16;68(4):745-757.e5. doi: 10.1016/j.molcel.2017.10.008. Epub 2017 Nov 2. PubMed 29104020.
Backbone
  Vector backbone: ppyCAG
  Backbone size w/o insert (bp): 6500
  Total vector size (bp): 7279
  Vector type: Mammalian Expression
  Selectable markers: Hygromycin
Growth in bacteria
  Bacterial resistance: Ampicillin, 100 μg/mL
  Growth temperature: 37°C
  Growth strain: DH5alpha
  Copy number: High Copy
Gene/Insert
  Gene/Insert name: RNASEH1
  Species: H. sapiens (human)
  Insert size (bp): 777
  GenBank ID: NM_002936
  Entrez Gene: RNASEH1 (a.k.a. H1RNA, PEOB2, RNH1)
  Tag / fusion protein: V5 (C terminal on insert)
Terms and licenses: Academic/Nonprofit Terms; Industry Terms: Not Available to Industry
Depositor comments: Due to high GC content of the CAG promoter, there are some discrepancies in the promoter sequence. These are not known to affect the plasmid function.
How to cite: ppyCAG_RNaseH1_WT was a gift from Xiang-Dong Fu (Addgene plasmid # 111906 ; http://n2t.net/addgene:111906 ; RRID:Addgene_111906)
