[The description below was written by a language model from this plasmid's Addgene catalogue record and pLannotate feature annotations shown in this document.]
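Description:
ppyCAG_RNaseH1_WT is a mammalian expression plasmid built on the ppyCAG backbone for producing human RNASEH1 in cultured mammalian cells. It is propagated in E. coli as a high-copy plasmid through a ColE1/pUC-type origin with ampicillin resistance (β-lactamase). Residual lac promoter/operator and lacI fragments are cloning-vector remnants. An SV40 origin is also annotated, which could support episomal amplification in cells expressing large T antigen.

The payload is a single bicistronic transcription unit driven by the CAG promoter, made up of the CMV immediate-early enhancer, the chicken β-actin promoter and a chimeric β-actin/rabbit β-globin intron, with a short rabbit-type β-globin exon fragment at its end. Downstream lies a 777 bp RNASEH1 coding segment, annotated as a fragment of the full-length protein, fused at its C terminus to a V5 epitope tag for detection or immunoprecipitation. An EMCV IRES follows and directs translation of the hygromycin phosphotransferase gene (hph) from the same mRNA, which ends at a bGH polyadenylation signal. This links hygromycin resistance to expression of the tagged enzyme and makes it easier to select stably expressing cells.

RNase H1 degrades the RNA strand of RNA–DNA hybrids, and the associated publication concerns R-loop mapping with inactive RNase H, so this wild-type version plausibly serves as the catalytically active counterpart, although the record does not say so. The two sequencing records (about 7.65 and 7.72 kb) show the same features in opposite orientations. Both are somewhat longer than the catalogued 7,279 bp. The depositor notes sequence discrepancies in the GC-rich CAG promoter that are not known to affect function.
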