Features (pLannotate 1.2.2; 23 found; start..end, strand, type, name):
    435..712     -  promoter       chicken β-actin promoter: No description available
    714..1093    -  enhancer       CMV enhancer: human cytomegalovirus immediate early enhancer
   1107..1241    -  polyA_signal   SV40 poly(A) signal: SV40 polyadenylation signal
   1817..1833    +  promoter       AmpR promoter (fragment): bla
   1834..2694    +  CDS            AmpR: β-lactamase; bla; confers resistance to ampicillin, carbenicillin, and related antibiotics
   2865..3453    +  rep_origin     ori: high-copy-number ColE1/pMB1/pBR322/pUC origin of replication
   3636..3690    +  CDS            lacI (fragment): lac repressor; lacI; The lac repressor binds to the lac operator to inhibit transcription in E. coli. This inhibition can be relieved by adding lactose or isopropyl-β-D-thiogalactopyranoside (IPTG).
   3692..3826    -  polyA_signal   SV40 poly(A) signal: SV40 polyadenylation signal
   3846..3981    -  rep_origin     SV40 ori: SV40 origin of replication
   4005..4027    -  promoter       SV40 promoter (fragment): SV40 enhancer and early promoter
   4034..4073    +  CDS            lacI (fragment): lac repressor; lacI; The lac repressor binds to the lac operator to inhibit transcription in E. coli. This inhibition can be relieved by adding lactose or isopropyl-β-D-thiogalactopyranoside (IPTG).
   4086..4107    +  protein_bind   CAP binding site: CAP binding activates transcription in the presence of cAMP. E. coli catabolite activator protein
   4122..4152    +  promoter       lac promoter: promoter for the E. coli lac operon
   4160..4176    +  protein_bind   lac operator: The lac repressor binds to the lac operator to inhibit transcription in E. coli. This inhibition can be relieved by adding lactose or isopropyl-β-D-thiogalactopyranoside (IPTG). lac repressor encoded by lacI
   4227..4243    -  promoter       SV40 promoter (fragment): SV40 enhancer and early promoter
   4247..4471    -  polyA_signal   bGH poly(A) signal: bovine growth hormone polyadenylation signal
   4499..5521    -  CDS            hph: KHYB_ECOLX - Experimental evidence at protein level: Swiss-Prot protein existence level 1. The aminoglycoside phosphotransferases achieve inactivation of their antibiotic substrates by phosphorylation. Only phosphorylates hygromycin and closely related compounds such as demethyl analogs and destomycin. From Escherichia coli.
   5545..6007    -  misc_feature   IRES: internal ribosome entry site (IRES) of the encephalomyocarditis virus (EMCV)
   6127..6150    +  misc_feature   MCS (fragment): pBluescript multiple cloning site
   6162..6203    -  CDS            V5 tag: epitope tag from simian virus 5
   6204..6980    -  CDS            RNASEH1 (fragment): RNH1_HUMAN - Also known as RNH1. Experimental evidence at protein level: Swiss-Prot protein existence level 1. Endonuclease that specifically degrades the RNA of RNA-DNA hybrids (PubMed:10497183). Plays a role in RNA polymerase II (RNAp II) transcription termination by degrading R-loop RNA-DNA hybrid formation at G-rich pause sites located downstream of the poly(A) site and behind the elongating RNAp II (PubMed:21700224). From Homo sapiens (Human).
   7017..7073    -  CDS            HBB (fragment): HBB_LEPEU - Experimental evidence at protein level: Swiss-Prot protein existence level 1. Involved in oxygen transport from the lung to the various peripheral tissues. From Lepus europaeus (European hare).
   7071..434     -  intron         chimeric intron (across the origin): chimera between introns from chicken β-actin and rabbit β-globin
>Addgene plasmid #111906 | ppyCAG_RNaseH1_WT | addgene full sequence | sequence record 443902 | Addgene NGS Result
CACCCCCCCACGCACACACCCCGCACGCAGCCTTTGTTCCCCTCGCAGCCCCCCCCGCACCGCGGGGCAC
CGCCCCCGGCCGCGCTCCCCTCGCGCACACTGCGGAGCGCACAAAGCCCCGCGCCGCGCCCGCAGCGCTC
ACAGCCGCCGGGCAGCGCGGAGCCGCACGCGGCGCTCCCCACGCACACACACACGCACGCACCCCCCGAG
CCGCTCCCCCCGCACAAAGGGCCCTCCCGGAGCCCCTCAAGGCTTTCACGCAGCCACAGAAAAGAAACAA
GCCGTCATTAAACCAAGCGCTAATTACAGCCCGGAGGAGAAGGGCCGTCCCGCCCGCTCACCTGTGGGAG
TAACGCGGTCAGTCAGAGCCGGGGCGGGCGGCGCGAGGCGGCGGCGGAGCGGGGCACGGGGCGAAGGCAG
CGCGCAGCGACTCCCGCCCGCCGCGCGCTTCGCTTTTTATAGGGCCGCCGCCGCCGCCGCCTCGCCATAA
AAGGAAACTTTCGGAGCGCGCCGCTCTGATTGGCTGCCGCCGCACCTCTCCGCCTCGCCCCGCCCCGCCC
CTCGCCCCGCCCCGCCCCGCCTGGCGCGCGCCCCCCCCCCCCCCCCGCCCCCATCGCTGCACAAAATAAT
TAAAAAATAAATAAATACAAAATTGGGGGTGGGGAGGGGGGGGAGATGGGGAGAGTGAAGCAGAACGTGG
GGCTCACCTCGACCATGGTAATAGCGATGACTAATACGTAGATGTACTGCCAAGTAGGAAAGTCCCATAA
GGTCATGTACTGGGCATAATGCCAGGCGGGCCATTTACCGTCATTGACGTCAATAGGGGGCGTACTTGGC
ATATGATACACTTGATGTACTGCCAAGTGGGCAGTTTACCGTAAATACTCCACCCATTGACGTCAATGGA
AAGTCCCTATTGGCGTTACTATGGGAACATACGTCATTATTGACGTCAATGGGCGGGGGTCGTTGGGCGG
TCAGCCAGGCGGGCCATTTACCGTAAGTTATGTAACGCGGAACTCCATATATGGGCTATGAACTAATGAC
CCCGTAATTGATTACTATTAATAACTAGTCAATAATCAATGTCGACGATGATATCAGATCCAGACATGAT
AAGATACATTGATGAGTTTGGACAAACCACAACTAGAATGCAGTGAAAAAAATGCTTTATTTGTGAAATT
TGTGATGCTATTGCTTTATTTGTAACCATTATAAGCTGCAATAAACAAGTTAATTCGATTCAGCTTCAGA
AGATGGCGGAGGGCCTCCAACACAGTAATTTTCCTCCCGACTCTTAAAATAGAAAATGTCAAGTCAGTTA
AGCAGGAAGTGACTAACTGACCGCAGCTGGCCGTGCGACATCCTCTTTTAATTAGTTGCTAGGCAACTGC
CCTCCAGAGGGCAGTGTGGTTTTGCAAGAGGAAGCAAAAAGCCTCTCCACCCAGGCCTGGAATGTCAGTG
TGGTTTTGCAAGAGGAAGCAAAAAGCCTCTCCACCCAGGCCTGGAATGTTTCCACCCAATCATTACTATG
ACAACAGCTGTTTTTTTTAGTATTAAGCAGAGGCCGGGGGCCCCTGGCCTCCGCTTACTCTGGAGAAAAA
GAAGAGAGGCTTCCAGAGGCAACTTGTCAAAACAGGACTGGCGCCTTGGAGGCGCTGTGGGGCCACCCAA
ATTGATATAATTAAGCCCCAACCGCCTCTTCCCGCCTCATTTCAGCCTCACCACTATGTGAATATAGCTG
AATACACAGTTTATTGAATAAACATTAATTTCCAGGAAATACAGTCTTTGTTTTTCCAAAGCGGTCATTG
AAAAAGGAAGAGTATGAGTATTCAACATTTCCGTGTCGCCCTTATTCCCTTTTTTGCGGCATTTTGCCTT
CCTGTTTTTGCTCACCCAGAAACGCTGGTGAAAGTAAAAGATGCTGAAGATCAGTTGGGTGCACGAGTGG
GTTACATCGAACTGGATCTCAACAGCGGTAAGATCCTTGAGAGTTTTCGCCCCGAAGAACGTTTTCCAAT
GATGAGCACTTTTAAAGTTCTGCTATGTGGCGCGGTATTATCCCGTATTGACGCCGGGCAAGAGCAACTC
GGTCGCCGCATACACTATTCTCAGAATGACTTGGTTGAGTACTCACCAGTCACAGAAAAGCATCTTACGG
ATGGCATGACAGTAAGAGAATTATGCAGTGCTGCCATAACCATGAGTGATAACACTGCGGCCAACTTACT
TCTGACAACGATCGGAGGACCGAAGGAGCTAACCGCTTTTTTGCACAACATGGGGGATCATGTAACTCGC
CTTGATCGTTGGGAACCGGAGCTGAATGAAGCCATACCAAACGACGAGCGTGACACCACGATGCCTGTAG
CAATGGCAACAACGTTGCGCAAACTATTAACTGGCGAACTACTTACTCTAGCTTCCCGGCAACAATTAAT
AGACTGGATGGAGGCGGATAAAGTTGCAGGACCACTTCTGCGCTCGGCCCTTCCGGCTGGCTGGTTTATT
GCTGATAAATCTGGAGCCGGTGAGCGTGGGTCTCGCGGTATCATTGCAGCACTGGGGCCAGATGGTAAGC
CCTCCCGTATCGTAGTTATCTACACGACGGGGAGTCAGGCAACTATGGATGAACGAAATAGACAGATCGC
TGAGATAGGTGCCTCACTGATTAAGCATTGGTAACTGTCAGACCAAGTTTACTCATATATACTTTAGATT
GATTTAAAACTTCATTTTTAATTTAAAAGGATCTAGGTGAAGATCCTTTTTGATAATCTCATGACCAAAA
TCCCTTAACGTGAGTTTTCGTTCCACTGAGCGTCAGACCCCGTAGAAAAGATCAAAGGATCTTCTTGAGA
TCCTTTTTTTCTGCGCGTAATCTGCTGCTTGCAAACAAAAAAACCACCGCTACCAGCGGTGGTTTGTTTG
CCGGATCAAGAGCTACCAACTCTTTTTCCGAAGGTAACTGGCTTCAGCAGAGCGCAGATACCAAATACTG
TTCTTCTAGTGTAGCCGTAGTTAGGCCACCACTTCAAGAACTCTGTAGCACCGCCTACATACCTCGCTCT
GCTAATCCTGTTACCAGTGGCTGCTGCCAGTGGCGATAAGTCGTGTCTTACCGGGTTGGACTCAAGACGA
TAGTTACCGGATAAGGCGCAGCGGTCGGGCTGAACGGGGGGTTCGTGCACACAGCCCAGCTTGGAGCGAA
CGACCTACACCGAACTGAGATACCTACAGCGTGAGCTATGAGAAAGCGCCACGCTTCCCGAAGGGAGAAA
GGCGGACAGGTATCCGGTAAGCGGCAGGGTCGGAACAGGAGAGCGCACGAGGGAGCTTCCAGGGGGAAAC
GCCTGGTATCTTTATAGTCCTGTCGGGTTTCGCCACCTCTGACTTGAGCGTCGATTTTTGTGATGCTCGT
CAGGGGGGCGGAGCCTATGGAAAAACGCCAGCAACGCGGCCTTTTTACGGTTCCTGGCCTTTTGCTGGCC
TTTTGCTCACATGTTCTTTCCTGCGTTATCCCCTGATTCTGTGGATAACCGTATTACCGCCTTTGAGTGA
GCTGATACCGCTCGCCGCAGCCGAACGACCGAGCGCAGCGAGTCAGTGAGCGAGGAAGCGGAAGAGCGCC
CAATACGCAAACCGCCTCTCCCCGCGCGTTGGCCGATTCATTAATGCAGCGGATCCAGACATGATAAGAT
ACATTGATGAGTTTGGACAAACCACAACTAGAATGCAGTGAAAAAAATGCTTTATTTGTGAAATTTGTGA
TGCTATTGCTTTATTTGTAACCATTATAAGCTGCAATAAACAAGTTAGCTTTTTGCAAAAGCCTAGGCCT
CCAAAAAAGCCTCCTCACTACTTCTGGAATAGCTCAGAGGCCGAGGCGGCCTCGGCCTCTGCATAAATAA
AAAAAATTAGTCAGCCATGGGGCGGAGAATGGGCGGAACTGGGCGGAGTTAGGGGCGGGATGGGCGGAGT
TAGGGGCGGGACTATGGTTGCTGACTAATTGAGATGCGGATCCGCTGGCACGACAGGTTTCCCGACTGGA
AAGCGGGCAGTGAGCGCAACGCAATTAATGTGAGTTAGCTCACTCATTAGGCACCCCAGGCTTTACACTT
TATGCTTCCGGCTCGTATGTTGTGTGGAATTGTGAGCGGATAACAATTTCACACAGGAAACAGCTATGAC
CATGATTACGCCAAGCTTGGGCTGCAGGTTCTTTCCGCCTCAGAAGCCATAGAGCCCACCGCATCCCCAG
CATGCCTGCTATTGTCTTCCCAATCCTCCCCCTTGCTGTCCTGCCCCACCCCACCCCCCAGAATAGAATG
ACACCTACTCAGACAATGCGATGCAATTTCCTCATTTTATTAGGAAAGGACAGTGGGAGTGGCACCTTCC
AGGGTCAAGGAAGGCACGGGGGAGGGGCAAACAACAGATGGCTGGCAACTAGAAGGCACAGTCGAGGCTG
ATCAGCGAGCTCCGACTATTCCTTTGCCCTCGGACGAGTGCTGGGGCGTCGGTTTCCACTATCGGCGAGT
ACTTCTACACAGCCATCGGTCCAGACGGCCGCGCTTCTGCGGGCGATTTGTGTACGCCCGACAGTCCCGG
CTCCGGATCGGACGATTGCGTCGCATCGACCCTGCGCCCAAGCTGCATCATCGAAATTGCCGTCAACCAA
GCTCTGATAGAGTTGGTCAAGACCAATGCGGAGCATATACGCCCGGAGCCTAGGCGATCCTGCAAGCTCC
GGATGCCTCCGCTCGAAGTAGCGCGTCTGCTGCTCCATACAAGCCAACCACGGCCTCCAGAAGAAGATGT
TGGCGACCTCGTATTGGGAATCCCCGAACATCGCCTCGCTCCAGTCAATGACCGCTGTTATGCGGCCATT
GTCCGTCAGGACATTGTTGGAGCCGAAATCCGCGTGCACGAGGTGCCGGACTTCGGGGCAGTCCTCGGCC
CAAAGCATCAGCTCATCGAGAGCCTGCGCGACGGACGCACTGACGGTGTCGTCCATCACAGTTTGCCAGT
GATACACATGGGGATCAGCAATCGCGCATATGAAATCACGCCATGTAGTGTATTGACCGATTCCTTGCGG
TCCGAATGGGCCGAACCCGCTCGTCTGGCTAAGATCGGCCGCAGCGATCGCATCCATGGCCTCCGCGACC
GGCTGCAGAACAGCGGGCAGTTCGGTTTCAGGCAGGTCTTGCAACGTGACACCCTGTGCACGGCGGGAGA
TGCAATAGGTCAGGCTCTCGCTGAATTCCCCAATGTCAAGCACTTCCGGAATCGGGAGCGCGGCCGATGC
AAAGTGCCGATAAACATAACGATCTTTGTAGAAACCATCGGCGCAGCTATTTACCCGCAGGACATATCCA
CGCCCTCCTACATCGAAGCTGAAAGCACGAGATTCTTCGCCCTCCGAGAGCTGCATCAGGTCGGAGACGC
TGTCGAACTTTTCGATCAGAAACTTCTCGACAGACGTCGCGGTGAGTTCAGGCTTTTTCATCTTTGGGTT
GGGTTGTGGCAAGCTTATCATCGTGTTTTTCAAAGGAAAACCACGTCCCCGTGGTTCGGGGGGCCTAGAC
GTTTTTTTAACCTCGACTAAACACATGTAAAGCATGTGCACCGAGGCCCCAGATCAGATCCCATACAATG
GGGTACCTTCTGGGCATCCTTCAGCCCCTTGTTGAATACGCTTGAGGAGAGCCATTTGACTCTTTCCACA
ACTATCCAACTCACAACGTGGCACTGGGGTTGTGCCGCCTTTGCAGGTGTATCTTATACACGTGGCTTTT
GGCCGCAGAGGCACCTGTCGCCAGGTGGGGGGTTCCGCTGCCTGCAAAGGGTCGCTACAGACGTTGTTTG
TCTTCAAGAAGCTTCCAGAGGAACTGCTTCCTTCACGACATTCAACAGACCTTGCATTCCTTTGGCGAGA
GGGGAAAGACCCCTAGGAATGCTCGTCAAGAAGACAGGGCCAGGTTTCCGGGCCCTCACATTGCCAAAAG
ACGGCAATATGGTGGAAAATAACATATAGACAAACGCACACCGGCCTTATTCCAAGCGGCTTCGGCCAGT
AACGTTAGGGGGGGGGGAGGGAGAGGGGGGGGGGGCGGAATTCGATATCAAGCTTATCGAGCGGCCGCTC
ACGTAGAATCGAGACCGAGGAGAGGGTTAGGGATAGGCTTACCGTCTTCCGATTGTTTAGCTCCTTCTCT
GGCTAATCTGTCAGCTTCTTCATTGCCTATAAATCCCGAATGACCAGGAACATGCATCCACTGAATGTCC
ATCCCCTGGGTAAGCCTCTCCAGTGCCACAAAGTCCTCTTTGTTGATCACCTCTTTCCCTGCACTTGTCT
TCCACCCATTTTTCTTCCAACCTTGAACCCAGTTAGTTATACCATTTATCGTAAACATACTGTCTGTATA
CAGAACCAGTTTATTGATGTTTTGAGTCTTTGCTTGTTCAATGGCTTTGCAGGCTGCATGAATTTCCGCT
CTTTGGTTTGTCTGCCGCCCAGGAAGTCTAATGCCTACATTTAAAGGATGGCCCGGCCCCCAGTAAACGC
CGATTCCTGCTCGCGGCCTTCTACGCCCATTACTGGAGCAGCAGCCATCAGTGTAGACGACGACGAAGTC
TCCCATGTAGGAAAACGTGTCTCTGCTAACTGGAGGCGCCGGCTCCACGCTCGGCTTCATGTGCTTTGCA
TACGGCTCTGCGCTTTCATGTCCATCTCCATCCAGTGGCTCACGGAGTCGCTTGCTGGCTTTCGCCTCCG
ATTCTTGTCCATGTTGATTTTCATGCCCTTCTGAAACTTCCGGGCTTGCAGATTTCCTGACAAAGGCCCA
GGCCTCATCCTCTGTGGCAAACTTCTTAAATCTGGCAGCAGGAAACCGGTCCACCTGTGCTCTGCACTCA
TTCCAGGTCAGAAAGACCCCGGTCTTGCGGCCCCTCCTCACGGCATAGAAGGACACCTTCCTCTTCTTCT
TGGGCATGGTCTCGAGGAATTCTTTGCCAAAATGATGAGACAGCACAATAACCAGCACGTTGCCCAGGAG
CTGTAGGAAAAAGAAGAAGGCATGAACATGGTTAGCAGAGGCTCTAGAGCCGCCGGTCACACGCCAGAAG
CCGAACCCCGCCCTGCCCCGTCCCCCCCGAAGGCAGCCGTCCCCCCGCGGACAGCCCCGAGGCTGGAGAG
GGAGAAGGGGACGGCGGCGCGGCGACGCACGAAGGCCCTCCCCGCCCATTTCCTTCCTGCCGGCGCCGCA
CCGCTTCGCCCCGCGCCCGCTAGAGGGGGTGCGGCGGCGCCTCCCAGATTTCGGCTCCGCACAGATTTGG
GACAAAGGAAGTCCCTGCGCCCTCTCGCACGATTACCATAAAAGGCAATGGCTGCGGCTCGCCGCGCCTC
GACAGCCGCCGGCGCTCCGGGGGCCGCCGCGCCCCTCCCCCGAGCCCTCCCCGGCCCGAGGCGGCCCCGC
CCCGCCCGGCACCCCCACCTGCCGCCACCCCCCGCCCGGCACGGCGAGCCCCGCGCCACGCCCCGTACGG
AGCCCCGCACCCGAAGCCGGGCCGTGCTCAGCAACTCGGGGAGGGGGGTGCAGGGGGGGTTGCAGCCCGA
CCGACGCGCCCACACCCCCTGCT
