Features (pLannotate 1.2.2; 23 found; start..end, strand, type, name):
      3..26      -  misc_feature   MCS (fragment): pBluescript multiple cloning site
    146..608     +  misc_feature   IRES: internal ribosome entry site (IRES) of the encephalomyocarditis virus (EMCV)
    632..1654    +  CDS            hph: KHYB_ECOLX - Experimental evidence at protein level: Swiss-Prot protein existence level 1. The aminoglycoside phosphotransferases achieve inactivation of their antibiotic substrates by phosphorylation. Only phosphorylates hygromycin and closely related compounds such as demethyl analogs and destomycin. From Escherichia coli.
   1745..1969    +  polyA_signal   bGH poly(A) signal: bovine growth hormone polyadenylation signal
   1973..1989    +  promoter       SV40 promoter (fragment): SV40 enhancer and early promoter
   2040..2056    -  protein_bind   lac operator: The lac repressor binds to the lac operator to inhibit transcription in E. coli. This inhibition can be relieved by adding lactose or isopropyl-β-D-thiogalactopyranoside (IPTG). lac repressor encoded by lacI
   2064..2094    -  promoter       lac promoter: promoter for the E. coli lac operon
   2109..2130    -  protein_bind   CAP binding site: CAP binding activates transcription in the presence of cAMP. E. coli catabolite activator protein
   2143..2182    -  CDS            lacI (fragment): lac repressor; lacI; The lac repressor binds to the lac operator to inhibit transcription in E. coli. This inhibition can be relieved by adding lactose or isopropyl-β-D-thiogalactopyranoside (IPTG).
   2189..2211    +  promoter       SV40 promoter (fragment): SV40 enhancer and early promoter
   2235..2370    +  rep_origin     SV40 ori: SV40 origin of replication
   2390..2524    +  polyA_signal   SV40 poly(A) signal: SV40 polyadenylation signal
   2526..2580    -  CDS            lacI (fragment): lac repressor; lacI; The lac repressor binds to the lac operator to inhibit transcription in E. coli. This inhibition can be relieved by adding lactose or isopropyl-β-D-thiogalactopyranoside (IPTG).
   2763..3351    -  rep_origin     ori: high-copy-number ColE1/pMB1/pBR322/pUC origin of replication
   3522..4382    -  CDS            AmpR: β-lactamase; bla; confers resistance to ampicillin, carbenicillin, and related antibiotics
   4383..4399    -  promoter       AmpR promoter (fragment): bla
   4975..5109    +  polyA_signal   SV40 poly(A) signal: SV40 polyadenylation signal
   5123..5502    +  enhancer       CMV enhancer: human cytomegalovirus immediate early enhancer
   5504..5781    +  promoter       chicken β-actin promoter: No description available
   5782..6798    +  intron         chimeric intron: chimera between introns from chicken β-actin and rabbit β-globin
   6796..6852    +  CDS            HBB (fragment): HBB_LEPEU - Experimental evidence at protein level: Swiss-Prot protein existence level 1. Involved in oxygen transport from the lung to the various peripheral tissues. From Lepus europaeus (European hare).
   6889..7665    +  CDS            RNASEH1 (fragment): RNH1_HUMAN - Also known as RNH1. Experimental evidence at protein level: Swiss-Prot protein existence level 1. Endonuclease that specifically degrades the RNA of RNA-DNA hybrids (PubMed:10497183). Plays a role in RNA polymerase II (RNAp II) transcription termination by degrading R-loop RNA-DNA hybrid formation at G-rich pause sites located downstream of the poly(A) site and behind the elongating RNAp II (PubMed:21700224). From Homo sapiens (Human).
   7666..7707    +  CDS            V5 tag: epitope tag from simian virus 5
>Addgene plasmid #111906 | ppyCAG_RNaseH1_WT Sequencing Result | analyzer sequence | sequence record 335141
GCTCGATAAGCTTGATATCGAATTCCGCCCCCCCCCCCTCTCCCTCCCCCCCCCCTAACGTTACTGGCCG
AAGCCGCTTGGAATAAGGCCGGTGTGCGTTTGTCTATATGTTATTTTCCACCATATTGCCGTCTTTTGGC
AATGTGAGGGCCCGGAAACCTGGCCCTGTCTTCTTGACGAGCATTCCTAGGGGTCTTTCCCCTCTCGCCA
AAGGAATGCAAGGTCTGTTGAATGTCGTGAAGGAAGCAGTTCCTCTGGAAGCTTCTTGAAGACAAACAAC
GTCTGTAGCGACCCTTTGCAGGCAGCGGAACCCCCCACCTGGCGACAGGTGCCTCTGCGGCCAAAAGCCA
CGTGTATAAGATACACCTGCAAAGGCGGCACAACCCCAGTGCCACGTTGTGAGTTGGATAGTTGTGGAAA
GAGTCAAATGGCTCTCCTCAAGCGTATTCAACAAGGGGCTGAAGGATGCCCAGAAGGTACCCCATTGTAT
GGGATCTGATCTGGGGCCTCGGTGCACATGCTTTACATGTGTTTAGTCGAGGTTAAAAAAACGTCTAGGC
CCCCCGAACCACGGGGACGTGGTTTTCCTTTGAAAAACACGATGATAAGCTTGCCACAACCCAACCCAAA
GATGAAAAAGCCTGAACTCACCGCGACGTCTGTCGAGAAGTTTCTGATCGAAAAGTTCGACAGCGTCTCC
GACCTGATGCAGCTCTCGGAGGGCGAAGAATCTCGTGCTTTCAGCTTCGATGTAGGAGGGCGTGGATATG
TCCTGCGGGTAAATAGCTGCGCCGATGGTTTCTACAAAGATCGTTATGTTTATCGGCACTTTGCATCGGC
CGCGCTCCCGATTCCGGAAGTGCTTGACATTGGGGAATTCAGCGAGAGCCTGACCTATTGCATCTCCCGC
CGTGCACAGGGTGTCACGTTGCAAGACCTGCCTGAAACCGAACTGCCCGCTGTTCTGCAGCCGGTCGCGG
AGGCCATGGATGCGATCGCTGCGGCCGATCTTAGCCAGACGAGCGGGTTCGGCCCATTCGGACCGCAAGG
AATCGGTCAATACACTACATGGCGTGATTTCATATGCGCGATTGCTGATCCCCATGTGTATCACTGGCAA
ACTGTGATGGACGACACCGTCAGTGCGTCCGTCGCGCAGGCTCTCGATGAGCTGATGCTTTGGGCCGAGG
ACTGCCCCGAAGTCCGGCACCTCGTGCACGCGGATTTCGGCTCCAACAATGTCCTGACGGACAATGGCCG
CATAACAGCGGTCATTGACTGGAGCGAGGCGATGTTCGGGGATTCCCAATACGAGGTCGCCAACATCTTC
TTCTGGAGGCCGTGGTTGGCTTGTATGGAGCAGCAGACGCGCTACTTCGAGCGGAGGCATCCGGAGCTTG
CAGGATCGCCTAGGCTCCGGGCGTATATGCTCCGCATTGGTCTTGACCAACTCTATCAGAGCTTGGTTGA
CGGCAATTTCGATGATGCAGCTTGGGCGCAGGGTCGATGCGACGCAATCGTCCGATCCGGAGCCGGGACT
GTCGGGCGTACACAAATCGCCCGCAGAAGCGCGGCCGTCTGGACCGATGGCTGTGTAGAAGTACTCGCCG
ATAGTGGAAACCGACGCCCCAGCACTCGTCCGAGGGCAAAGGAATAGTCGGAGCTCGCTGATCAGCCTCG
ACTGTGCCKYCYMRKYRCYMGYCMKMKGKYRAWGGAATAGTCGGAGCTCGCTGATCAGCCTCGACTGTGC
CTTCTAGTTGCCAGCCATCTGTTGTTTGCCCCTCCCCCGTGCCTTCCTTGACCCTGGAAGGTGCCACTCC
CACTGTCCTTTCCTAATAAAATGAGGAAATTGCATCGCATTGTCTGAGTAGGTGTCATTCTATTCTGGGG
GGTGGGGTGGGGCAGGACAGCAAGGGGGAGGATTGGGAAGACAATAGCAGGCATGCTGGGGATGCGGTGG
GCTCTATGGCTTCTGAGGCGGAAAGAACCTGCAGCCCAAGCTTGGCGTAATCATGGTCATAGCTGTTTCC
TGTGTGAAATTGTTATCCGCTCACAATTCCACACAACATACGAGCCGGAAGCATAAAGTGTAAAGCCTGG
GGTGCCTAATGAGTGAGCTAACTCACATTAATTGCGTTGCGCTCACTGCCCGCTTTCCAGTCGGGAAACC
TGTCGTGCCAGCGGATCCGCATCTCAATTAGTCAGCAACCATAGTCCCGCCCCTAACTCCGCCCATCCCG
CCCCTAACTCCGCCCAGTTCCGCCCATTCTCCGCCCCATGGCTGACTAATTTTTTTTATTTATGCAGAGG
CCGAGGCCGCCTCGGCCTCTGAGCTATTCCAGAAGTAGTGAGGAGGCTTTTTTGGAGGCCTAGGCTTTTG
CAAAAAGCTAACTTGTTTATTGCAGCTTATAATGGTTACAAATAAAGCAATAGCATCACAAATTTCACAA
ATAAAGCATTTTTTTCACTGCATTCTAGTTGTGGTTTGTCCAAACTCATCAATGTATCTTATCATGTCTG
GATCCGCTGCATTAATGAATCGGCCAACGCGCGGGGAGAGGCGGTTTGCGTATTGGGCGCTCTTCCGCTT
CCTCGCTCACTGACTCGCTGCGCTCGGTCGTTCGGCTGCGGCGAGCGGTATCAGCTCACTCAAAGGCGGT
AATACGGTTATCCACAGAATCAGGGGATAACGCAGGAAAGAACATGTGAGCAAAAGGCCAGCAAAAGGCC
AGGAACCGTAAAAAGGCCGCGTTGCTGGCGTTTTTCCATAGGCTCCGCCCCCCTGACGAGCATCACAAAA
ATCGACGCTCAAGTCAGAGGTGGCGAAACCCGACAGGACTATAAAGATACCAGGCGTTTCCCCCTGGAAG
CTCCCTCGTGCGCTCTCCTGTTCCGACCCTGCCGCTTACCGGATACCTGTCCGCCTTTCTCCCTTCGGGA
AGCGTGGCGCTTTCTCATAGCTCACGCTGTAGGTATCTCAGTTCGGTGTAGGTCGTTCGCTCCAAGCTGG
GCTGTGTGCACGAACCCCCCGTTCAGCCCGACCGCTGCGCCTTATCCGGTAACTATCGTCTTGAGTCCAA
CCCGGTAAGACACGACTTATCGCCACTGGCAGCAGCCACTGGTAACAGGATTAGCAGAGCGAGGTATGTA
GGCGGTGCTACAGAGTTCTTGAAGTGGTGGCCTAACTACGGCTACACTAGAAGAACAGTATTTGGTATCT
GCGCTCTGCTGAAGCCAGTTACCTTCGGAAAAAGAGTTGGTAGCTCTTGATCCGGCAAACAAACCACCGC
TGGTAGCGGTGGTTTTTTTGTTTGCAAGCAGCAGATTACGCGCAGAAAAAAAGGATCTCAAGAAGATCCT
TTGATCTTTTCTACGGGGTCTGACGCTCAGTGGAACGAAAACTCACGTTAAGGGATTTTGGTCATGAGAT
TATCAAAAAGGATCTTCACCTAGATCCTTTTAAATTAAAAATGAAGTTTTAAATCAATCTAAAGTATATA
TGAGTAAACTTGGTCTGACAGTTACCAATGCTTAATCAGTGAGGCACCTATCTCAGCGATCTGTCTATTT
CGTTCATCCATAGTTGCCTGACTCCCCGTCGTGTAGATAACTACGATACGGGAGGGCTTACCATCTGGCC
CCAGTGCTGCAATGATACCGCGAGACCCACGCTCACCGGCTCCAGATTTATCAGCAATAAACCAGCCAGC
CGGAAGGGCCGAGCGCAGAAGTGGTCCTGCAACTTTATCCGCCTCCATCCAGTCTATTAATTGTTGCCGG
GAAGCTAGAGTAAGTAGTTCGCCAGTTAATAGTTTGCGCAACGTTGTTGCCATTGCTACAGGCATCGTGG
TGTCACGCTCGTCGTTTGGTATGGCTTCATTCAGCTCCGGTTCCCAACGATCAAGGCGAGTTACATGATC
CCCCATGTTGTGCAAAAAAGCGGTTAGCTCCTTCGGTCCTCCGATCGTTGTCAGAAGTAAGTTGGCCGCA
GTGTTATCACTCATGGTTATGGCAGCACTGCATAATTCTCTTACTGTCATGCCATCCGTAAGATGCTTTT
CTGTGACTGGTGAGTACTCAACCAAGTCATTCTGAGAATAGTGTATGCGGCGACCGAGTTGCTCTTGCCC
GGCGTCAATACGGGATAATACCGCGCCACATAGCAGAACTTTAAAAGTGCTCATCATTGGAAAACGTTCT
TCGGGGCGAAAACTCTCAAGGATCTTACCGCTGTTGAGATCCAGTTCGATGTAACCCACTCGTGCACCCA
ACTGATCTTCAGCATCTTTTACTTTCACCAGCGTTTCTGGGTGAGCAAAAACAGGAAGGCAAAATGCCGC
AAAAAAGGGAATAAGGGCGACACGGAAATGTTGAATACTCATACTCTTCCTTTTTCAATGACCGCTTTGG
AAAAACAAAGACTGTATTTCCTGGAAATTAATGTTTATTCAATAAACTGTGTATTCAGCTATATTCACAT
AGTGGTGAGGCTGAAATGAGGCGGGAAGAGGCGGTTGGGGCTTAATTATATCAATTTGGGTGGCCCCACA
GCGCCTCCAAGGCGCCAGTCCTGTTTTGACAAGTTGCCTCTGGAAGCCTCTCTTCTTTTTCTCCAGAGTA
AGCGGAGGCCAGGGGCCCCCGGCCTCTGCTTAATACTAAAAAAAACAGCTGTTGTCATAGTAATGATTGG
GTGGAAACATTCCAGGCCTGGGTGGAGAGGCTTTTTGCTTCCTCTTGCAAAACCACACTGACATTCCAGG
CCTGGGTGGAGAGGCTTTTTGCTTCCTCTTGCAAAACCACACTGCCCTCTGGAGGGCAGTTGCCTAGCAA
CTAATTAAAAGAGGATGTCGCACGGCCAGCTGCGGTCAGTTAGTCACTTCCTGCTTAACTGACTTGACAT
TTTCTATTTTAAGAGTCGGGAGGAAAATTACTGTGTTGGAGGCCCTCCGCCATCTTCTGAAGCTGAATCG
AATTAACTTGTTTATTGCAGCTTATAATGGTTACAAATAAAGCAATAGCATCACAAATTTCACAAATAAA
GCATTTTTTTCACTGCATTCTAGTTGTGGTTTGTCCAAACTCATCAATGTATCTTATCATGTCTGGATCT
GATATCATCGTCGACATTGATTATTGACTAGTTATTAATAGTAATCAATTACGGGGTCATTAGTTCATAG
CCCATATATGGAGTTCCGCGTTACATAACTTACGGTAAATGGCCCGCCTGGCTGACCGCCCAACGACCCC
CGCCCATTGACGTCAATAATGACGTATGTTCCCATAGTAACGCCAATAGGGACTTTCCATTGACGTCAAT
GGGTGGAGTATTTACGGTAAACTGCCCACTTGGCAGTACATCAAGTGTATCATATGCCAAGTACGCCCCC
TATTGACGTCAATGACGGTAAATGGCCCGCCTGGCATTATGCCCAGTACATGACCTTATGGGACTTTCCT
ACTTGGCAGTACATCTACGTATTAGTCATCGCTATTACCATGGTCGAGGTGAGCCCCACGTTCTGCTTCA
CTCTCCCCATCTCCCCCCCCTCCCCACCCCCAATTTTGTATTTATTTATTTTTTAATTATTTTGTGCAGC
GATGGGGGCGGGGGGGGGGGGGGGGCGCGCGCCRGGSGGGGGGGGGGGGGGSGGGGGGSGGGGSGGGGSG
AGGCGGAGAGGTGCGGCGGCAGCCAATCAGAGCGGCGCGCTCCGAAAGTTTCCTTTTATGGCGAGGCGGC
GGCGGCGGCGGCCCTATAAAAAGCGAAGCGCGCGGCGGGCGGGAGTCGCTGCGCGCTGCCTTCGCCCCGT
GCCCCGCTCCGCCGCCGCCTCGCGCCGCCCGCCCCGGCTCTGACTGACCGCGTTACTCCCACAGGTGAGC
GGGCGGGACGGCCCTTCTCCTCCGGGCTGTAATTAGCGCTTGGTTTAATGACGGCTTGTTTCTTTTCTGT
GGCTGCGTGAAAGCCTTGAGGGGCTCCGGGAGGGCCCTTTGTGCGGGGGGAGCGGCTCGGGGGGTGCGTG
CGTGTGTGTGTGCGTGGGGAGCGCCGCGTGCGGCTCCGCGCTGCCCGGCGGCTGTGAGCGCTGCGGGCGC
GGCGCGGGGCTTTGTGCGCTCCGCAGTGTGCGCGAGGGGAGCGCGGCCGGGGGCGGTGCCCCGCGGTGCG
GGGGGGGCTGCGAGGGGAACAAAGGCTGCGTGCGGGGTGTGTGCGTGGGGGGGTGAGCAGGGGGTGTGGG
CGCGTCGGTCGGGCTGCAACCCCCCCTGCACCCCCCTCCCCGAGTTGCTGAGCACGGCCCGGCTTCGGGT
GCGGGGCTCCGTACGGGGCGTGGCGCGGGGCTCGCCGTGCCGGGCGGGGGGTGGCGGCAGGTGGGGGTGC
CGGGCGGGGCGGGGCCGCCTCGGGCCGGGGAGGGCTCGGGGGAGGGGCGCGGCGGCCCCCGGAGCGCCGG
CGGCTGTCGAGGCGCGGCGAGCCGCAGCCATTGCCTTTTATGGTAATCGTGCGAGAGGGCGCAGGGACTT
CCTTTGTCCCAAATCTGTGCGGAGCCGAAATCTGGGAGGCGCCGCCGCACCCCCTCTAGCGGGCGCGGGG
CGAAGCGGTGCGGCGCCGGCAGGAAGGAAATGGGCGGGGAGGGCCTTCGTGCGTCGCCGCGCCGCCGTCC
CCTTCTCCCTCTCCAGCCTCGGGGCTGTCCGCGGGGGGACGGCTGCCTTCGGGGGGGACGGGGCAGGGCG
GGGTTCGGCTTCTGGCGTGTGACCGGCGGCTCTAGAGCCTCTGCTAACCATGTTCATGCCTTCTTCTTTT
TCCTACAGCTCCTGGGCAACGTGCTGGTTATTGTGCTGTCTCATCATTTTGGCAAAGAATTCCTCGAGAC
CATGCCCAAGAAGAAGAGGAAGGTGTCCTTCTATGCCGTGAGGAGGGGCCGCAAGACCGGGGTCTTTCTG
ACCTGGAATGAGTGCAGAGCACAGGTGGACCGGTTTCCTGCTGCCAGATTTAAGAAGTTTGCCACAGAGG
ATGAGGCCTGGGCCTTTGTCAGGAAATCTGCAAGCCCGGAAGTTTCAGAAGGGCATGAAAATCAACATGG
ACAAGAATCGGAGGCGAAAGCCAGCAAGCGACTCCGTGAGCCACTGGATGGAGATGGACATGAAAGCGCA
GAGCCGTATGCAAAGCACATGAAGCCGAGCGTGGAGCCGGCGCCTCCAGTTAGCAGAGACACGTTTTCCT
ACATGGGAGACTTCGTCGTCGTCTACACTGATGGCTGCTGCTCCAGTAATGGGCGTAGAAGGCCGCGAGC
AGGAATCGGCGTTTACTGGGGGCCGGGCCATCCTTTAAATGTAGGCATTAGACTTCCTGGGCGGCAGACA
AACCAAAGAGCGGAAATTCATGCAGCCTGCAAAGCCATTGAACAAGCAAAGACTCAAAACATCAATAAAC
TGGTTCTGTATACAGACAGTATGTTTACGATAAATGGTATAACTAACTGGGTTCAAGGTTGGAAGAAAAA
TGGGTGGAAGACAAGTGCAGGGAAAGAGGTGATCAACAAAGAGGACTTTGTGGCACTGGAGAGGCTTACC
CAGGGGATGGACATTCAGTGGATGCATGTTCCTGGTCATTCGGGATTTATAGGCAATGAAGAAGCTGACA
GATTAGCCAGAGAAGGAGCTAAACAATCGGAAGACGGTAAGCCTATCCCTAACCCTCTCCTCGGTCTCGA
TTCTACGTGAGCGGCC
